Addgene plasmid #67497: pSUPER-ARF4a
Purpose: Expression of shRNA targeting human ARF4a
Depositing lab: Richard Kahn. Depositing organization: Emory University. Publication: Isoform-selective effects of the depletion of ADP-ribosylation factors 1-5 on membrane traffic. Volpicelli-Daley LA, Li Y, Zhang CJ, Kahn RA. Mol Biol Cell. 2005 Oct;16(10):4495-508. Epub 2005 Jul 19. 10.1091/mbc.e04-12-1042 PubMed 16030262.
Backbone
  Vector backbone: pSUPER
  Vector type: Mammalian Expression, RNAi
Growth in bacteria
  Bacterial resistance: Ampicillin, 100 μg/mL
  Growth temperature: 37°C
  Growth strain: DH5alpha
  Copy number: High Copy
Gene/Insert
  Gene/Insert name: HsARF4 shRNA (alt name: pSUPER-ARF4a)
  gRNA/shRNA sequence: TCTGGTAGATGAATTGAGA
  Species: H. sapiens (human)
  Entrez Gene: ARF4 (a.k.a. ARF2)
  Promoter: H1
  Cloning method: Restriction Enzyme; 5′ cloning site BglII (unknown if destroyed); 3′ cloning site HindIII (unknown if destroyed)
  Sequencing primers: 5′ M13-Fwd; 3′ M13-Rev
Terms and licenses: Academic/Nonprofit Terms; Industry Terms: Not Available to Industry
How to cite: pSUPER-ARF4a was a gift from Richard Kahn (Addgene plasmid # 67497 ; http://n2t.net/addgene:67497 ; RRID:Addgene_67497)
