[The description below was written by a language model from this plasmid's Addgene catalogue record.]
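Description:
pSUPER-ARF4a is a mammalian RNA interference plasmid built on the pSUPER backbone and designed to express a short hairpin RNA directed against human ARF4 (ADP-ribosylation factor 4, also recorded under the alias ARF2). It is propagated in E. coli as a high-copy plasmid under ampicillin selection. The record does not list a mammalian selection marker, a reporter, or any viral packaging elements, so as described it is a plain plasmid for delivery by transfection rather than a viral vector.

The payload is a hairpin-encoding oligonucleotide insert containing a 19-nucleotide target sequence from the human ARF4 transcript, cloned by restriction digestion between the BglII and HindIII sites; whether those sites survived cloning is not recorded. Transcription is driven by the H1 promoter, an RNA polymerase III promoter that produces small, precisely initiated transcripts without a cap or poly(A) tail. In the usual design for such vectors, the transcript folds back into a stem-loop that the cellular Dicer machinery processes into an siRNA, which then guides degradation of the matching mRNA. The "a" in the name suggests that this is one of several hairpins designed against ARF4, although the record does not say so explicitly. M13 forward and reverse primer sites flank the cassette and can be used to verify the insert.

The construct is intended for knockdown of ARF4 in human cells. Its associated publication concerns isoform-selective depletion of ARFs 1–5 and the resulting effects on membrane traffic, indicating use in dissecting the individual roles of closely related ARF family members.
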