>Addgene plasmid #67497 | pSUPER-ARF4a | addgene partial sequence | sequence record 117941 | H1 5'-tcgctatgtgttctgggaaa-3'
TTTGGATTTGGGATCTTATAAGTTCTGTATGAGACCACAGATCCCCTCTGGTAGATGAATTGAGATTCAA
GAGATCTCAATTCATCTACCAGATTTTTGGAAAAGCTTATCGATACCGTCGACCTCGAGGGGGGGCCCGG
TACCAGCTTTTGTTCCCTTTAGTGAGGGTTAATTTCGAGCTTGGCGTAATCATGGTCATAGCTGTTTCCT
GTGTGAAATTGTTATCCGCTCACAATTCCACACAACATACGAGCCGGAAGCATAAAGTGTAAAGCCTGGG
GTGCCTAATGAGTGAGCTAACTCACATTAATTGCGTTGCGCTCACTGCCCGCTTTCCAGTCGGGAAACCT
GTCGTGCCAGCTGCATTAATGAATCGGCCAACGCGCGGGGAGAGGCGGTTTGCGTATTGGGCGCTCTTCC
GCTTCCTCGCTCACTGACTCGCTGCGCTCGGTCGTTCGGCTGCGGCGAGCGGTATCAGCTCACTCAAAGG
CGGTAATACGGTTATCCACAGAATCAGGGGATAACGCAGGAAAGAACATGTGAGCAAAAGGCCAGCAAAA
GGCCAGGAACCGTAAAAAGGCCGCGTTGCTGGCGTTTTTCCATAGGCTCCGCCCCCCTGACGAGCATCAC
AAAAATCGACGCTCAAGTCAGAGGTGGCGAAACCCGACAGGACTATAAAGATACCAGGCGTTTCCCCCTG
GAAGCTCCCTCGTGCGCTCTCCTGTTCCGACCCTGCCGCTTACCGGATACCTGTCCGCCTTTCTCCCTTC
GGGAAGCGTGGCGCTTTCTCATAGCTCACGCTGTAGGTATCTCAGTTCGGTGTAGGTCGTTCGCTCCAAG
CTGGGCTGTGTGCACGAACCCCCCGTTCAGCCCGACCGCTGCGCCTTATCCGGTAACTATCGTCTTGAGT
CC
